Addgene plasmid #173216: pM214
Purpose: Expresses MCP-mCherry-GFP11-GB1
Depositing lab: Hajin Kim. Depositing organization: Ulsan National Institute of Science and Technology (UNIST). Publication: Background-suppressed live visualization of genomic loci with an improved CRISPR system based on a split fluorophore. Chaudhary N, Nho SH, Cho H, Gantumur N, Ra JS, Myung K, Kim H. Genome Res. 2020 Sep;30(9):1306-1316. doi: 10.1101/gr.260018.119. Epub 2020 Sep 4. PubMed 32887690.
Backbone
  Vector backbone: pHAGE-DEST
  Backbone size w/o insert (bp): 6589
  Total vector size (bp): 8210
  Modifications to backbone: None
  Vector type: Mammalian Expression, Lentiviral, CRISPR
Growth in bacteria
  Bacterial resistance: Ampicillin, 100 μg/mL
  Growth temperature: 37°C
  Growth strain: NEB Stable
  Copy number: High Copy
Gene/Insert
  Gene/Insert name: MCP-mCherry-GFP11-GB1
  Species: Synthetic
  Insert size (bp): 1621
  Promoter: CMV
  Tag / fusion protein: HA (N terminal on insert); mCherry (C terminal on insert)
  Cloning method: Restriction Enzyme; 5′ cloning site AgeI (not destroyed); 3′ cloning site NotI (not destroyed)
  Sequencing primers: 5′ tgtacggtgggaggtctata; 3′ agttaagaataccagtcaatctttcac
Terms and licenses: Academic/Nonprofit Terms; Industry Terms: Not Available to Industry
How to cite: pM214 was a gift from Hajin Kim (Addgene plasmid # 173216 ; http://n2t.net/addgene:173216 ; RRID:Addgene_173216)
