[The description below was written by a language model from this plasmid's Addgene catalogue record and pLannotate feature annotations shown in this document.]
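Description:
pM214 is an 8.2 kb HIV-1-based lentiviral transfer plasmid built on the pHAGE-DEST backbone for expression in mammalian cells. It is propagated in E. coli through a high-copy ColE1/pUC-type origin and selected with ampicillin via the bla gene. The viral portion carries a truncated 5' LTR, the Ψ packaging signal with an adjoining gag fragment, the Rev response element, the cPPT/CTS element and a self-inactivating ΔU3 3' LTR. The RNA genome can therefore be packaged when helper functions are supplied in trans, and the integrated provirus lacks LTR promoter activity. A WPRE sits downstream of the insert to improve transcript processing and expression.

The payload is a synthetic fusion, MCP-mCherry-GFP11-GB1, cloned between AgeI and NotI and driven by the CMV enhancer/promoter. Short tet-operator-like fragments are annotated immediately after the promoter, which suggests a tetracycline-repressible CMV variant, although the catalogue entry lists the promoter simply as CMV. The fusion joins the MS2 bacteriophage coat protein, which binds MS2 RNA hairpins, to the red fluorescent protein mCherry. These are followed by a short GFP fragment corresponding to the GFP11 strand of split GFP and by the GB1 domain of streptococcal protein G, a solubility-enhancing partner. The record also lists an N-terminal HA tag, which is not separately annotated in the feature table.

According to the associated publication title, the construct belongs to a split-fluorophore CRISPR system for background-suppressed live imaging of genomic loci. In such a design, MCP would presumably bring GFP11 to MS2-tagged guide RNAs for complementation with the remaining GFP fragment, while mCherry reports fusion expression. The record does not spell out these partner components.
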