Features (pLannotate 1.2.2; 29 found; start..end, strand, type, name):
    377..634     +  LTR            5' LTR (truncated): truncated 5' long terminal repeat (LTR) from HIV-1
    681..806     +  misc_feature   HIV-1 Ψ: packaging signal of human immunodeficiency virus type 1
    790..1128    +  CDS            HIV-1 gag (fragment): gag protein from human immunodeficiency virus 1; gag
   1303..1536    +  misc_feature   RRE: The Rev response element (RRE) of HIV-1 allows for Rev-dependent mRNA export from the nucleus to the cytoplasm.
   1913..2013    +  CDS            Rev (fragment): human immunodeficiency virus 1 (HIV-1) Rev protein; rev; enhances nuclear export of unspliced and incompletely spliced viral mRNAs
   2058..2175    +  misc_feature   cPPT/CTS: central polypurine tract and central termination sequence of HIV-1
   2299..2602    +  enhancer       CMV enhancer: human cytomegalovirus immediate early enhancer
   2603..2806    +  promoter       CMV promoter: human cytomegalovirus (CMV) immediate early promoter
   2808..2827    +  promoter       PLtetO-1 promoter (fragment): modified phage lambda PL promoter with tet operator sites (Lutz and Bujard, 1997)
   2829..2848    +  promoter       PLtetO-1 promoter (fragment): modified phage lambda PL promoter with tet operator sites (Lutz and Bujard, 1997)
   2856..2889    +  promoter       TRE3GV promoter (fragment): 3rd-generation Tet-responsive promoter that can be activated by binding of Tet-On® 3G, optimized for retroviral and lentiviral vectors
   3013..3363    +  CDS            CAPSD_BPMS2 (fragment): Experimental evidence at protein level: Swiss-Prot protein existence level 1. Acts as a translational repressor of viral replicase synthesis late in infection. This latter function is the result of capsid protein interaction with an RNA hairpin which contains the replicase ribosome-binding site. From Escherichia phage MS2 (Bacteriophage MS2).
   3391..4098    +  CDS            mCherry: mCherry is a basic (constitutively fluorescent) red fluorescent protein published in 2004, derived from Discosoma sp.. It is reported to be a very rapidly-maturing monomer with low acid sensitivity.
   4216..4269    +  CDS            cEGFP (fragment): cEGFP is a basic (constitutively fluorescent) green fluorescent protein published in 2008, derived from Aequorea victoria.
   4351..4512    +  CDS            GB1: B1 domain of Streptococcal protein G effective as a solubilizing fusion partner (Cheng and Patel, 2004)
   4600..5188    +  misc_feature   WPRE: woodchuck hepatitis virus posttranscriptional regulatory element
   5196..5261    +  CDS            nef (fragment): NEF_HV1Z2 - Experimental evidence at protein level: Swiss-Prot protein existence level 1. Extracellular Nef protein targets CD4(+) T-lymphocytes for apoptosis by interacting with CXCR4 surface receptors. From Human immunodeficiency virus type 1 group M subtype D (isolate Z2/CDC-Z34) (HIV-1).
   5263..5496    +  LTR            3' LTR (ΔU3): self-inactivating 3' long terminal repeat (LTR) from HIV-1
   5701..5805    +  promoter       AmpR promoter: bla
   5806..6666    +  CDS            AmpR: β-lactamase; bla; confers resistance to ampicillin, carbenicillin, and related antibiotics
   6837..7425    +  rep_origin     ori: high-copy-number ColE1/pMB1/pBR322/pUC origin of replication
   7608..7662    +  CDS            lacI (fragment): lac repressor; lacI; The lac repressor binds to the lac operator to inhibit transcription in E. coli. This inhibition can be relieved by adding lactose or isopropyl-β-D-thiogalactopyranoside (IPTG).
   7668..7761    +  rep_origin     SV40 ori (fragment): SV40 origin of replication
   7786..7823    +  CDS            lacI (fragment): lac repressor; lacI; The lac repressor binds to the lac operator to inhibit transcription in E. coli. This inhibition can be relieved by adding lactose or isopropyl-β-D-thiogalactopyranoside (IPTG).
   7836..7857    +  protein_bind   CAP binding site: CAP binding activates transcription in the presence of cAMP. E. coli catabolite activator protein
   7872..7902    +  promoter       lac promoter: promoter for the E. coli lac operon
   7910..7926    +  protein_bind   lac operator: The lac repressor binds to the lac operator to inhibit transcription in E. coli. This inhibition can be relieved by adding lactose or isopropyl-β-D-thiogalactopyranoside (IPTG). lac repressor encoded by lacI
   7960..8043    +  polyA_signal   SV40 poly(A) signal (fragment): SV40 polyadenylation signal
   8210..329     +  CDS            nef (fragment) (across the origin): NEF_HV1BR - Experimental evidence at protein level: Swiss-Prot protein existence level 1. Extracellular Nef protein targets CD4(+) T-lymphocytes for apoptosis by interacting with CXCR4 surface receptors (PubMed:14990729). From Human immunodeficiency virus type 1 group M subtype B (isolate BRU/LAI) (HIV-1).
>Addgene plasmid #173216 | pM214 | addgene full sequence | sequence record 341544 | Addgene NGS Result
TGGAAGGGCTAATTCACTCCCAAAGAAGACAAGATATCCTTGATCTGTGGATCTACCACACACAAGGCTA
CTTCCCTGATTAGCAGAACTACACACCAGGGCCAGGGGTCAGATATCCACTGACCTTTGGATGGTGCTAC
AAGCTAGTACCAGTTGAGCCAGATAAGGTAGAAGAGGCCAATAAAGGAGAGAACACCAGCTTGTTACACC
CTGTGAGCCTGCATGGGATGGATGACCCGGAGAGAGAAGTGTTAGAGTGGAGGTTTGACAGCCGCCTAGC
ATTTCATCACGTGGCCCGAGAGCTGCATCCGGAGTACTTCAAGAACTGCTGATATCGAGCTTGCTACAAG
GGACTTTCCGCTGGGGACTTTCCAGGGAGGCGTGGCCTGGGCGGGACTGGGGAGTGGCGAGCCCTCAGAT
CCTGCATATAAGCAGCTGCTTTTTGCCTGTACTGGGTCTCTCTGGTTAGACCAGATCTGAGCCTGGGAGC
TCTCTGGCTAACTAGGGAACCCACTGCTTAAGCCTCAATAAAGCTTGCCTTGAGTGCTTCAAGTAGTGTG
TGCCCGTCTGTTGTGTGACTCTGGTAACTAGAGATCCCTCAGACCCTTTTAGTCAGTGTGGAAAATCTCT
AGCAGTGGCGCCCGAACAGGGACTTGAAAGCGAAAGGGAAACCAGAGGAGCTCTCTCGACGCAGGACTCG
GCTTGCTGAAGCGCGCACGGCAAGAGGCGAGGGGCGGCGACTGGTGAGTACGCCAAAAATTTTGACTAGC
GGAGGCTAGAAGGAGAGAGATGGGTGCGAGAGCGTCAGTATTAAGCGGGGGAGAATTAGATCGCGATGGG
AAAAAATTCGGTTAAGGCCAGGGGGAAAGAAAAAATATAAATTAAAACATATAGTATGGGCAAGCAGGGA
GCTAGAACGATTCGCAGTTAATCCTGGCCTGTTAGAAACATCAGAAGGCTGTAGACAAATACTGGGACAG
CTACAACCATCCCTTCAGACAGGATCAGAAGAACTTAGATCATTATATAATACAGTAGCAACCCTCTATT
GTGTGCATCAAAGGATAGAGATAAAAGACACCAAGGAAGCTTTAGACAAGATAGAGGAAGAGCAAAACAA
AAGTAAGACCACCGCACAGCAAGCGGCCGGCCGCTGATCTTCAGACCTGGAGGAGGAGATATGAGGGACA
ATTGGAGAAGTGAATTATATAAATATAAAGTAGTAAAAATTGAACCATTAGGAGTAGCACCCACCAAGGC
AAAGAGAAGAGTGGTGCAGAGAGAAAAAAGAGCAGTGGGAATAGGAGCTTTGTTCCTTGGGTTCTTGGGA
GCAGCAGGAAGCACTATGGGCGCAGCGTCAATGACGCTGACGGTACAGGCCAGACAATTATTGTCTGGTA
TAGTGCAGCAGCAGAACAATTTGCTGAGGGCTATTGAGGCGCAACAGCATCTGTTGCAACTCACAGTCTG
GGGCATCAAGCAGCTCCAGGCAAGAATCCTGGCTGTGGAAAGATACCTAAAGGATCAACAGCTCCTGGGG
ATTTGGGGTTGCTCTGGAAAACTCATTTGCACCACTGCTGTGCCTTGGAATGCTAGTTGGAGTAATAAAT
CTCTGGAACAGATTTGGAATCACACGACCTGGATGGAGTGGGACAGAGAAATTAACAATTACACAAGCTT
AATACACTCCTTAATTGAAGAATCGCAAAACCAGCAAGAAAAGAATGAACAAGAATTATTGGAATTAGAT
AAATGGGCAAGTTTGTGGAATTGGTTTAACATAACAAATTGGCTGTGGTATATAAAATTATTCATAATGA
TAGTAGGAGGCTTGGTAGGTTTAAGAATAGTTTTTGCTGTACTTTCTATAGTGAATAGAGTTAGGCAGGG
ATATTCACCATTATCGTTTCAGACCCACCTCCCAACCCCGAGGGGACCCGACAGGCCCGAAGGAATAGAA
GAAGAAGGTGGAGAGAGAGACAGAGACAGATCCATTCGATTAGTGAACGGATCTCGACGGTATCGCCGAA
TTGACAAATGGCAGTATTCATCCACAATTTTAAAAGAAAAGGGGGGATTGGGGGGTACAGTGCAGGGGAA
AGAATAGTAGACATAATAGCAACAGACATACAAACTAAAGAATTACAAAAACAAATTACAAAAATTCAAA
ATTTTCGGGTTTATTACAGGGACAGCAGAGATCCAGTTTGGACTAGCGATGCTAGCTGATGCGGGCCCTA
GTTATTAATAGTAATCAATTACGGGGTCATTAGTTCATAGCCCATATATGGAGTTCCGCGTTACATAACT
TACGGTAAATGGCCCGCCTGGCTGACCGCCCAACGACCCCCGCCCATTGACGTCAATAATGACGTATGTT
CCCATAGTAACGCCAATAGGGACTTTCCATTGACGTCAATGGGTGGAGTATTTACGGTAAACTGCCCACT
TGGCAGTACATCAAGTGTATCATATGCCAAGTACGCCCCCTATTGACGTCAATGACGGTAAATGGCCCGC
CTGGCATTATGCCCAGTACATGACCTTATGGGACTTTCCTACTTGGCAGTACATCTACGTATTAGTCATC
GCTATTACCATGGTGATGCGGTTTTGGCAGTACATCAATGGGCGTGGATAGCGGTTTGACTCACGGGGAT
TTCCAAGTCTCCACCCCATTGACGTCAATGGGAGTTTGTTTTGGCACCAAAATCAACGGGACTTTCCAAA
ATGTCGTAACAACTCCGCCCCATTGACGCAAATGGGCGGTAGGCGTGTACGGTGGGAGGTCTATATAAGC
AGAGCTCTCCCTATCAGTGATAGAGATCTCCCTATCAGTGATAGAGATCGTCGACGAGCTCGTTTAGTGA
ACCGTCAGATCGCCTGGAGACGCCATCCACGCTGTTTTGACCTCCATAGAAGACACCGGGACCGATCCAG
CCTACCGGTATGGGCTACCCCTACGACGTGCCCGACTACGCCATCGAAGGCCGCCATATGCTAGCCGTTA
AAATGGCTTCTAACTTTACTCAGTTCGTTCTCGTCGACAATGGCGGAACTGGCGACGTGACTGTCGCCCC
AAGCAACTTCGCTAACGGGATCGCTGAATGGATCAGCTCTAACTCGCGTTCACAGGCTTACAAAGTAACC
TGTAGCGTTCGTCAGAGCTCTGCGCAGAATCGCAAATACACCATCAAAGTCGAGGTGCCTAAAGGCGCCT
GGCGTTCGTACTTAAATATGGAACTAACCATTCCAATTTTCGCCACGAATTCCGACTGCGAGCTTATTGT
TAAGGCAATGCAAGGTCTCCTAAAAGATGGAAACCCGATTCCCTCAGCAATCGCAGCAAACTCCGGCATC
TACGCGGATCCACCTGTTGCTACTCTCGAGATGGTGAGCAAGGGCGAGGAGGATAACATGGCCATCATCA
AGGAGTTCATGCGCTTCAAGGTGCACATGGAGGGCTCCGTGAACGGCCACGAGTTCGAGATCGAGGGCGA
GGGCGAGGGCCGCCCCTACGAGGGCACCCAGACCGCCAAGCTGAAGGTGACCAAGGGTGGCCCCCTGCCC
TTCGCCTGGGACATCCTGTCCCCTCAGTTCATGTACGGCTCCAAGGCCTACGTGAAGCACCCCGCCGACA
TCCCCGACTACTTGAAGCTGTCCTTCCCCGAGGGCTTCAAGTGGGAGCGCGTGATGAACTTCGAGGACGG
CGGCGTGGTGACCGTGACCCAGGACTCCTCCCTGCAGGACGGCGAGTTCATCTACAAGGTGAAGCTGCGC
GGCACCAACTTCCCCTACGACGGCCCCGTAATGCAGAAGAAGACCATGGGCTGGGAGGCCTCCTCCGAGC
GGATGTACCCCGAGGACGGCGCCCTGAAGGGCGAGATCAAGCAGAGGCTGAAGCTGAAGGACGGAGGCCA
CTACGACGCTGAGGTCAAGACCACCTACAAGGCCAAGAAGCCCGTGCAGCTGCCCGGCGCCTACAACGTC
AACATCAAGTTGGACATCACCTCCCACAACGAGGACTACACCATCGTGGAACAGTACGAACGCGCCGAGG
GCCGCCACTCCACCGGCGGCATGGACGAGCTGTACAAGACCGGTATGGCTAGCATGCCCAAGAAGAAGCG
CAAGGTGGGTTCCGGCGCTGGCGGAAGCCCTGGGGGCGGGAGCGGTGGCTCTGGTTCTTCTGCTAGTGGC
GGCTCAACATCTATGGAGAAGAGAGACCACATGGTGCTGCTAGAGTACGTGACCGCCGCAGGAATCACAG
ACGCTTCAGGAGGCGGAGGTTCTGGTGGAGGCGGTAGTGGCGGTGGAGGGTCAATCGATGGTGGAGGTCG
GACCGAAGAGTACAAGCTTATCCTGAACGGTAAAACCCTGAAAGGTGAAACCACCACCGAAGCTGTTGAC
GCTGCTACCGCGGAAAAAGTTTTCAAACAGTACGCTAACGACAACGGTGTTGACGGTGAATGGACCTACG
ACGACGCTACCAAAACCTTCACGGTAACCGAAGGTGGTGGTAGCGGTGGTGGTACTAGTCCCAAGAAGAA
GCGCAAGGTGTAAGCGGCCGCTCTGGCTCTCGAGTAGGGTAATCTAGATAATCAACCTCTGGATTACAAA
ATTTGTGAAAGATTGACTGGTATTCTTAACTATGTTGCTCCTTTTACGCTATGTGGATACGCTGCTTTAA
TGCCTTTGTATCATGCTATTGCTTCCCGTATGGCTTTCATTTTCTCCTCCTTGTATAAATCCTGGTTGCT
GTCTCTTTATGAGGAGTTGTGGCCCGTTGTCAGGCAACGTGGCGTGGTGTGCACTGTGTTTGCTGACGCA
ACCCCCACTGGTTGGGGCATTGCCACCACCTGTCAGCTCCTTTCCGGGACTTTCGCTTTCCCCCTCCCTA
TTGCCACGGCGGAACTCATCGCCGCCTGCCTTGCCCGCTGCTGGACAGGGGCTCGGCTGTTGGGCACTGA
CAATTCCGTGGTGTTGTCGGGGAAATCATCGTCCTTTCCTTGGCTGCTCGCCTGTGTTGCCACCTGGATT
CTGCGCGGGACGTCCTTCTGCTACGTCCCTTCGGCCCTCAATCCAGCGGACCTTCCTTCCCGCGGCCTGC
TGCCGGCTCTGCGGCCTCTTCCGCGTCTTCGCCTTCGCCCTCAGACGAGTCGGATCTCCCTTTGGGCCGC
CTCCCCGCCTGAGATCCTTTAAGACCAATGACTTACAAGGCAGCTGTAGATCTTAGCCACTTTTTAAAAG
AAAAGGGGGGACTGGAAGGGCTAATTCACTCCCAACGAAGACAAGATCTGCTTTTTGCTTGTACTGGGTC
TCTCTGGTTAGACCAGATCTGAGCCTGGGAGCTCTCTGGCTAACTAGGGAACCCACTGCTTAAGCCTCAA
TAAAGCTTGCCTTGAGTGCTTCAAGTAGTGTGTGCCCGTCTGTTGTGTGACTCTGGTAACTAGAGATCCC
TCAGACCCTTTTAGTCAGTGTGGAAAATCTCTAGCAGTAGTAGTTCATGTCATCTTATTATTCAGTATTT
ATAACTTGCAAAGAAATGAATATCAGAGAGTGAGAGGCCCGGGTTAATTAAGGAAAGGGCTAGATCATTC
TTGAAGACGAAAGGGCCTCGTGATACGCCTATTTTTATAGGTTAATGTCATGATAATAATGGTTTCTTAG
ACGTCAGGTGGCACTTTTCGGGGAAATGTGCGCGGAACCCCTATTTGTTTATTTTTCTAAATACATTCAA
ATATGTATCCGCTCATGAGACAATAACCCTGATAAATGCTTCAATAATATTGAAAAAGGAAGAGTATGAG
TATTCAACATTTCCGTGTCGCCCTTATTCCCTTTTTTGCGGCATTTTGCCTTCCTGTTTTTGCTCACCCA
GAAACGCTGGTGAAAGTAAAAGATGCTGAAGATCAGTTGGGTGCACGAGTGGGTTACATCGAACTGGATC
TCAACAGCGGTAAGATCCTTGAGAGTTTTCGCCCCGAAGAACGTTTTCCAATGATGAGCACTTTTAAAGT
TCTGCTATGTGGCGCGGTATTATCCCGTGTTGACGCCGGGCAAGAGCAACTCGGTCGCCGCATACACTAT
TCTCAGAATGACTTGGTTGAGTACTCACCAGTCACAGAAAAGCATCTTACGGATGGCATGACAGTAAGAG
AATTATGCAGTGCTGCCATAACCATGAGTGATAACACTGCGGCCAACTTACTTCTGACAACGATCGGAGG
ACCGAAGGAGCTAACCGCTTTTTTGCACAACATGGGGGATCATGTAACTCGCCTTGATCGTTGGGAACCG
GAGCTGAATGAAGCCATACCAAACGACGAGCGTGACACCACGATGCCTGTAGCAATGGCAACAACGTTGC
GCAAACTATTAACTGGCGAACTACTTACTCTAGCTTCCCGGCAACAATTAATAGACTGGATGGAGGCGGA
TAAAGTTGCAGGACCACTTCTGCGCTCGGCCCTTCCGGCTGGCTGGTTTATTGCTGATAAATCTGGAGCC
GGTGAGCGTGGGTCTCGCGGTATCATTGCAGCACTGGGGCCAGATGGTAAGCCCTCCCGTATCGTAGTTA
TCTACACGACGGGGAGTCAGGCAACTATGGATGAACGAAATAGACAGATCGCTGAGATAGGTGCCTCACT
GATTAAGCATTGGTAACTGTCAGACCAAGTTTACTCATATATACTTTAGATTGATTTAAAACTTCATTTT
TAATTTAAAAGGATCTAGGTGAAGATCCTTTTTGATAATCTCATGACCAAAATCCCTTAACGTGAGTTTT
CGTTCCACTGAGCGTCAGACCCCGTAGAAAAGATCAAAGGATCTTCTTGAGATCCTTTTTTTCTGCGCGT
AATCTGCTGCTTGCAAACAAAAAAACCACCGCTACCAGCGGTGGTTTGTTTGCCGGATCAAGAGCTACCA
ACTCTTTTTCCGAAGGTAACTGGCTTCAGCAGAGCGCAGATACCAAATACTGTTCTTCTAGTGTAGCCGT
AGTTAGGCCACCACTTCAAGAACTCTGTAGCACCGCCTACATACCTCGCTCTGCTAATCCTGTTACCAGT
GGCTGCTGCCAGTGGCGATAAGTCGTGTCTTACCGGGTTGGACTCAAGACGATAGTTACCGGATAAGGCG
CAGCGGTCGGGCTGAACGGGGGGTTCGTGCACACAGCCCAGCTTGGAGCGAACGACCTACACCGAACTGA
GATACCTACAGCGTGAGCTATGAGAAAGCGCCACGCTTCCCGAAGGGAGAAAGGCGGACAGGTATCCGGT
AAGCGGCAGGGTCGGAACAGGAGAGCGCACGAGGGAGCTTCCAGGGGGAAACGCCTGGTATCTTTATAGT
CCTGTCGGGTTTCGCCACCTCTGACTTGAGCGTCGATTTTTGTGATGCTCGTCAGGGGGGCGGAGCCTAT
GGAAAAACGCCAGCAACGCGGCCTTTTTACGGTTCCTGGCCTTTTGCTGGCCTTTTGCTCACATGTTCTT
TCCTGCGTTATCCCCTGATTCTGTGGATAACCGTATTACCGCCTTTGAGTGAGCTGATACCGCTCGCCGC
AGCCGAACGACCGAGCGCAGCGAGTCAGTGAGCGAGGAAGCGGAAGAGCGCCCAATACGCAAACCGCCTC
TCCCCGCGCGTTGGCCGATTCATTAATGCAGCAAGCTCATGGCTGACTAATTTTTTTTATTTATGCAGAG
GCCGAGGCCGCCTCGGCCTCTGAGCTATTCCAGAAGTAGTGAGGAGGCTTTTTTGGAGGCCTAGGCTTTT
GCAAAAAGCTCCCCGTGGCACGACAGGTTTCCCGACTGGAAAGCGGGCAGTGAGCGCAACGCAATTAATG
TGAGTTAGCTCACTCATTAGGCACCCCAGGCTTTACACTTTATGCTTCCGGCTCGTATGTTGTGTGGAAT
TGTGAGCGGATAACAATTTCACACAGGAAACAGCTATGACATGATTACGAATTTCACAAATAAAGCATTT
TTTTCACTGCATTCTAGTTGTGGTTTGTCCAAACTCATCAATGTATCTTATCATGTCTGGATCAACTGGA
TAACTCAAGCTAACCAAAATCATCCCAAACTTCCCACCCCATACCCTATTACCACTGCCAATTACCTGTG
GTTTCATTTACTCTAAACCTGTGATTCCTCTGAATTATTTTCATTTTAAAGAAATTGTATTTGTTAAATA
TGTACTACAAACTTAGTAGT
